>Addgene plasmid #237123 | LgBiT-MAFG Fusion Vector | addgene full sequence | sequence record 474694 | Addgene NGS Result
AAGACGCGTGACGTCGGCAGTGAAAAAAATGCTTTATTTGTGAAATTTGTGATGCTATTGCTTTATTTGT
AACCATTATAAGCTGCAATAAACAAGTTAACAACAACAATTGCATTCATTTTATGTTTCAGGTTCAGGGG
GAGGTGTGGGAGGTTTTTTAAAGCAAGTAAAACCTCTACAAATGTGGTATGGCTGATTATGATCCGCGGC
CGCAATACGTCGACGTTATCAGCTGACTTCGTACGAGAGCCTAGGTGTTTCTAGAGGATCCCCGGGTACC
GAGCCCGAATTCGTTTAAACCGATCGGGCATCCGTCTTGGACTTTACTATTGTGATGACGCTGGTGGCGG
CCACCTTGCCTGGGACGAGGGGCCCCAGGCCGGCGGCAAGGGGGCCCCGGGCTGGCGCCACGGGGCTGCG
GGCCACCGTCCGGGCGAAGGTCTGCAGCGCCTCGTACTTGGAGCGCAGCGCGTCGAGCTCCAGCTTCATG
CTGGCGTTCTCTGAGGCCAGCTTCTCCACCTCCTGCTGCAGCTCCGCCTTCTGCTTCTCCAGCTCCTCCT
TCTGCGTCACCCGCTTCACGCGGCAGCTGGCAGCGTAGCCGCGGTTCTTGAGCGTGCGCCGGCGCTGCTT
CAGCTGGACGATCTCCTCCTTGGACAGGCCCCGCAGGTGCTGGTTCAGCTCCCGCACCGACATGGTCACC
AGCTCCTCATCCGTCAGGCTGGTGCCATTCTCACCCGGCTCCCGCTTCACCTTCAAGGCCTTGTTTCCTT
TATTGGGGGTCGTCATGGCGATCGCACCGCTCGAGCCTCCACCTCCGCTCCCGCCACCACCGGAGCTCCC
ACTGTTGATGGTTACTCGGAACAGCATGGAGCCGTCGGGGGTGATCAGGCGCTCGTCGATAATTTTGTTG
CCGTTCCACAGGGTCCCTGTTACAGTGATCTTTTTGCCGTCGAACACGGCGATGCCTTCATACGGCCGTC
CGAAATAGTTCAGCATGTTCGGCGTAACCCCGTCGATTACCAGTGTGCCATAGGGCAGGATCACCTTAAA
GTGATGATCATCCACAGGGTACACCACCTTAAACACCTCTTCGATCTGGGCCATTTGGTCGGCGCTCAGA
CCTTCATACGGGATGATGACATGGATGTCGATCTTCAGGGCATTTTCACCGCTCCGGACAATCCTTTGGA
TCGGAGTTACGGACACGGCGAGATTCTGCAGCAAACTGGACACACCTCCCTGTTCAAGGACTTGGTCCAG
GTTGTAGGCGGCTGTCTGTTCCCAGTCCCCAACGAAATCTTCGAGTGTGAAGACCATGGTGAGCGCTAGC
TGCAAAAAGAACAAGTAGCTTGTATTCTATAGTGTCACCTAAATGGGCGATCTGACGGTTCACTAAACCA
GCTCTGCTTATATAGGCCTCCCTGGCGCGCCACTAGTTATTAATAGTAATCAATTACGGGGTCATTAGTT
CATAGCCCATATATGGAGTTCCGCGTTACATAACTTACGGTAAATGGCCCGCCTGGCTGACCGCCCAACG
ACCCCCGCCCATTGACGTCAATAATGACGTATGTTCCCATAGTAACGCCAATAGGGACTTTCCATTGACG
TCAATGGGTGGAGTATTTACGGTAAACTGCCCACTTGGCAGTACATCAAGTGTATCATATGCCAAGTCCG
CCCCCTATTGACGTCAATGACGGTAAATGGCCCGCCTGGCATTATGCCCAGTACATGACCTTACGGGACT
TTCCTACTTGGCAGTACATCTACGTATTAGTCATCGCTATTACCATGGTGATGCGGTTTTGGCAGTACAC
CAATGGGCGTGGATAGCGGTTTGACTCACGGGGATTTCCAAGTCTCCACCCCATTGACGTCAATGGGAGT
TTGTTTTGGCACCAAAATCAACGGGACTTTCCAAAATGTCGTAATAACCCCGCCCCGTTGACGCAAATGG
GCGGTAGGCGTGTACGGTGGGAGGTCAAATCGAATTCTAATACTGTTGACAATTAATCATCGGCATAGTA
TATCGGCATAGTATAATACGACAAGGTGAGGAACTAAACCCAGGAGGCAGATCATGATTGAACAAGATGG
ATTGCACGCAGGTTCTCCGGCCGCTTGGGTGGAGAGGCTATTCGGCTATGACTGGGCACAACAGACAATC
GGCTGCTCTGATGCCGCCGTGTTCCGGCTGTCAGCGCAGGGGCGCCCGGTTCTTTTTGTCAAGACCGACC
TGTCCGGTGCCCTGAATGAACTGCAGGACGAGGCAGCGCGGCTATCGTGGCTGGCCACGACGGGCGTTCC
TTGCGCAGCTGTGCTCGACGTTGTCACTGAAGCGGGAAGGGACTGGCTGCTATTGGGCGAAGTGCCGGGG
CAGGATCTCCTGTCATCTCACCTTGCTCCTGCCGAGAAAGTATCCATCATGGCTGATGCAATGCGGCGGC
TGCATACGCTTGATCCGGCTACCTGCCCATTCGACCACCAAGCGAAACATCGCATCGAGCGAGCACGTAC
TCGGATGGAAGCCGGTCTTGTCGATCAGGATGATCTGGACGAAGAGCATCAGGGGCTCGCGCCAGCCGAA
CTGTTCGCCAGGCTCAAGGCGCGCATGCCCGACGGCGAGGATCTCGTCGTGACCCATGGCGATGCCTGCT
TGCCGAATATCATGGTGGAAAATGGCCGCTTTTCTGGATTCATCGACTGTGGCCGGCTGGGTGTGGCGGA
CCGCTATCAGGACATAGCGTTGGCTACCCGTGATATTGCTGAAGAGCTTGGCGGCGAATGGGCTGACCGC
TTCCTCGTGCTTTACGGTATCGCCGCTCCCGATTCGCAGCGCATCGCCTTCTATCGCCTTCTTGACGAGT
TCTTCTGATTCGAAATGACCGACCAAGCGACGCCCAACCGGTATCAGCTCACTCAAAGGCGGTAATACGG
TTATCCACAGAATCAGGGGATAACGCAGGAAAGAACATGTGAGCAAAAGGCCAGCAAAAGGCCAGGAACC
GTAAAAAGGCCGCGTTGCTGGCGTTTTTCCATAGGCTCCGCCCCCCTGACGAGCATCACAAAAATCGACG
CTCAAGTCAGAGGTGGCGAAACCCGACAGGACTATAAAGATACCAGGCGTTTCCCCCTGGAAGCTCCCTC
GTGCGCTCTCCTGTTCCGACCCTGCCGCTTACCGGATACCTGTCCGCCTTTCTCCCTTCGGGAAGCGTGG
CGCTTTCTCATAGCTCACGCTGTAGGTATCTCAGTTCGGTGTAGGTCGTTCGCTCCAAGCTGGGCTGTGT
GCACGAACCCCCCGTTCAGCCCGACCGCTGCGCCTTATCCGGTAACTATCGTCTTGAGTCCAACCCGGTA
AGACACGACTTATCGCCACTGGCAGCAGCCACTGGTAACAGGATTAGCAGAGCGAGGTATGTAGGCGGTG
CTACAGAGTTCTTGAAGTGGTGGCCTAACTACGGCTACACTAGAAGGACAGTATTTGGTATCTGCGCTCT
GCTGAAGCCAGTTACCTTCGGAAAAAGAGTTGGTAGCTCTTGATCCGGCAAACAAACCACCGCTGGTAGC
GGTGGTTTTTTTGTTTGCAAGCAGCAGATTACGCGCAGAAAAAAAGGATTTCAAGAAGATCCTTTGATCT
TTTCTACGGGGTCTGACGCTCAGTGGAACGAAAACTCACGTTAAGGGATTTTGGTCATGAGATTATCAAA
AAGGATCTTCACCTAGATCCTTTTATAGTCCGGAATCGTCACACAAAAAACCAACACACAGATGTAATGA
AAATAAAGATATTTTATTGCGGCCATCGTGATGGCTAGAGTCTAAACTCGACCTACCTCCTTAGCGCGCG
GTCGTGTACTGGGCCGGCGGTTGCCGCTGTCGGCCAGCACCTCGACGCAGCCGTCGGTCCATACGGCTGC
GCTCCGGCGAGCGATTTGTGTGCGACCGACGGTGCCGGCCCCGCTGCGGACGATGGCATCGCAGCGGCCT
TGAGCCCAGGCAGCATCGTCGAAGTTGCCGTCCACGAGGCTCTGGTAGAGCTGATCCAGGCCGATGCGCA
GCATGTAGGCTCGCAGACGAGGGCTGCCGGCCAGCTCGGGATGCCGGCGCTCGAAGTAGCGAGTCTGCTG
CTCCATGCAAGCCAGCCAGGGCCGCCAGAAGAAGATGTTGGCCACCTCGTACTGACTGTCCCCGAACATA
GCTTCGGACCAGTCGATTACGGCGGTGATGCGGCCGTTGTCGGTCAGGACGTTGTTGCTGCCGAAGTCGG
CATGGACGAGGTGGCGCACCTCGGGACAGTCTTCGGCCCACAGCATCAGTTCGTCCAGGGCTTGAGCTAC
GCTGGCGGACACGGTGTCGTCCATCACGGTCTGCCAGTGGTAGACATGGGGATCAGCAATGGCGCAAATG
AAATCCCGCCAGGTTGTGTACTGGCCGATGCCTTGGGGCCCGAATGGGCCGAAGCCGCTGGTTTGACTGA
GGTCGGCGGCGGCAATAGCATCCATAGCTTCGGCGACAGGCTGTAACACAGCAGGCAGCTCTGTTTCGGG
GAGGTCTTGGAGAGTAACGCCTTGGGCGCGTCTACTGATGCAGTATGTCAGGCTCTCGCTGAACTCGCCG
ATGTCCAACACTTCGGGGATGGGTAGTGCAGCGCTGGCGAAGTGGCGGTACACGTAGCGGTCTTTGTAGA
AGCCATCAGCGCAGCTATTCACCCGCAGTACATAGCCGCGTCCGCCGACATCGAAGCTGAAGGCTCGGCT
CTCTTCGCCCTCCGACAACTGCATCAGGTCGCTCACACTGTCGAACTTCTCGATGAGAAATTTTTCAACG
CTGGTAGCGGTGAGTTCGGGCTTCTTCATGGTGGCGCTAGTGTCAGAAGAATCGAGCTTTTTGCAAAAGC
CTAGGCCTCCAAAAAAGCCTCCTCACTACTTCTGGAATAGCTCAGAGGCCGAGGCGGCCTCGGCCTCTGC
ATAAATAAAAAAAATTAGTCAGCCATGGGGCGGAGAATGGGCGGAACTGGGCGGAGTTAGGGGCGGGATG
GGCGGAGTTAGGGGCGGGACTATGGTTGCTGACTAATTGAGATGCATGCTTTGCATACTTCTGCCTGCTG
GGGAGCCTGGGGACTTTCCACACCTGGTTGCTGACTAATTGAGATGCATGCTTTGCATACTTCTGCCTGC
TGGGGAGCCTGGGGACTTTCCACACCCTAACTGACACACATTCCACAGCTGGTTCTTTCCGCCTCAGAAG
GTACCTAACCAAGTTCCTCTTTCAGAGGTTATTTCAGGCCATGGTGCTGCGC
Features (pLannotate 1.2.2; 15 found; start..end, strand, type, name):
     17..98      -  polyA_signal   SV40 poly(A) signal: SV40 polyadenylation signal
    121..204     -  CDS            large T antigen (fragment): large T antigen from SV40 (simian virus 40)
    260..292     -  misc_feature   MCS (fragment): pUC18/19 multiple cloning site
    301..786     -  CDS            MAFG: MAFG_HUMAN - Experimental evidence at protein level: Swiss-Prot protein existence level 1. Since they lack a putative transactivation domain, the small Mafs behave as transcriptional repressors when they dimerize among themselves (PubMed:11154691). However, they seem to serve as transcriptional activators by dimerizing with other (usually larger) basic-zipper proteins, such as NFE2, NFE2L1 and NFE2L2, and recruiting them to specific DNA-binding sites (PubMed:8932385, PubMed:9421508, PubMed:11154691). Small Maf proteins heterodimerize with Fos and may act as competitive repressors of the NFE2L2
    844..1317    -  CDS            Nluc (fragment): NanoLuc® luciferase human codon-optimized
   1356..1374    -  promoter       SP6 promoter: promoter for bacteriophage SP6 RNA polymerase
   1400..1422    -  promoter       minimal CMV promoter (fragment): human cytomegalovirus (CMV) immediate early promoter
   1432..1797    +  enhancer       CMV enhancer: human cytomegalovirus immediate early enhancer
   1799..1986    +  promoter       CMV promoter (fragment): human cytomegalovirus (CMV) immediate early promoter
   2005..2052    +  promoter       EM7 promoter: synthetic bacterial promoter&nbsp
   2084..2875    +  CDS            neo: KKA2_KLEPN - Also known as kan, nptII. Experimental evidence at protein level: Swiss-Prot protein existence level 1. Resistance to kanamycin, neomycin, paromomycin, ribostamycin, butirosin and gentamicin B. From Klebsiella pneumoniae.
   3036..3624    -  rep_origin     ori: high-copy-number ColE1/pMB1/pBR322/pUC origin of replication
   3750..3798    -  polyA_signal   poly(A) signal: synthetic polyadenylation signal
   3837..4859    -  CDS            hph: KHYB_ECOLX - Experimental evidence at protein level: Swiss-Prot protein existence level 1. The aminoglycoside phosphotransferases achieve inactivation of their antibiotic substrates by phosphorylation. Only phosphorylates hygromycin and closely related compounds such as demethyl analogs and destomycin. From Escherichia coli.
   4890..5247    -  promoter       SV40 promoter: SV40 enhancer and early promoter
