[The description below was written by a language model from this plasmid's Addgene catalogue record and pLannotate feature annotations shown in this document.]
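Description:
LgBiT-MAFG Fusion Vector is a mammalian expression plasmid built on the pFN217K LgBiT CMV-Hyg Flexi Vector backbone and designed to produce human MAFG fused at its N terminus to LgBiT, the large subunit of the split NanoLuc (NanoBiT) luciferase. The sequenced record is about 5.3 kb. It replicates in E. coli at high copy from a ColE1/pUC-type origin and is selected with kanamycin through an nptII (neo) coding sequence preceded by a short bacterial EM7 promoter. For stable selection in mammalian cells it carries a separate hygromycin phosphotransferase (hph) cassette driven by the SV40 enhancer/early promoter and terminated by a synthetic poly(A) signal.

In the expression cassette, the annotation tool labels LgBiT as a fragment of human codon-optimised NanoLuc. It lies directly upstream of the unmutated MAFG open reading frame on the same strand, followed by an SV40 polyadenylation signal. The catalogue gives CMV as the promoter. The automated annotation places only a small minimal-CMV fragment and an SP6 phage promoter immediately upstream of the fusion, while the CMV enhancer and larger promoter fragment are called on the opposite strand, facing the EM7-neo unit. The exact promoter arrangement is therefore not clear from the table alone.

MAFG is a small Maf basic-zipper transcription factor that lacks a transactivation domain. It homodimerises or pairs with larger partners such as NFE2, NFE2L1 and NFE2L2. LgBiT has little activity until complemented by a small partner peptide fused to another protein, so this construct is suited to luminescent protein–protein interaction assays of MAFG in living cells, although the record states only expression of the fusion as its purpose.
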