Addgene plasmid #237123: LgBiT-MAFG Fusion Vector
Purpose: Express LgBiT-MAFG Fusion Protein in Mammalian Cells under a CMV promoter
Depositing lab: Promega Corporation.
Backbone
  Vector backbone: pFN217K LgBiT CMV-Hyg Flexi Vector
  Vector type: Mammalian Expression
  Selectable markers: Hygromycin
Growth in bacteria
  Bacterial resistance: Kanamycin, 50 μg/mL
  Growth temperature: 37°C
  Growth strain: DH5alpha
  Copy number: High Copy
Gene/Insert
  Gene/Insert name: MAFG
  Species: H. sapiens (human)
  Mutation: None
  Entrez Gene: MAFG (a.k.a. hMAF)
  Promoter: CMV
  Tag / fusion protein: LgBiT (N terminal on backbone)
  Cloning method: Other
Terms and licenses: Academic/Nonprofit Terms; Industry Terms
How to cite: LgBiT-MAFG Fusion Vector was a gift from Promega Corporation (Addgene plasmid # 237123 ; http://n2t.net/addgene:237123 ; RRID:Addgene_237123)
